Addgene plasmid #42371: ITPK1A
Purpose: Bacterial expression for structure determination; may not be full ORF
Depositing lab: Nicola Burgess-Brown. Depositing organization: University of Oxford.
Backbone
  Vector backbone: pNIC28-Bsa4
  Backbone manufacturer: SGC
  Vector type: Bacterial Expression
Growth in bacteria
  Bacterial resistance: Kanamycin, 50 μg/mL
  Growth temperature: 37°C
  Growth strain: Mach1 ;
  Copy number: High Copy
Gene/Insert
  Gene/Insert name: ITPK1A (alt names: ITPKB; gi|21359894; PDB:2ODT)
  Species: H. sapiens (human)
  Insert size (bp): 1078
  Mutation: See Comments
  GenBank ID: ITPKB gi|21359894
  Entrez Gene: ITPK1 (a.k.a. ITRPK1)
  Tag / fusion protein: His6-TEV (N terminal on insert)
  Cloning method: Ligation Independent Cloning
  Sequencing primers: 5′ T7; 3′ T7-term
Terms and licenses: Academic/Nonprofit Terms; Industry Terms: Not Available to Industry
Depositor comments: http://www.thesgc.org/structures/2ODT/ Use BL21(DE3)-R3-pRARE2 strain for expression.
How to cite: ITPK1A was a gift from Nicola Burgess-Brown (Addgene plasmid # 42371 ; http://n2t.net/addgene:42371 ; RRID:Addgene_42371)
