[The description below was written by a language model from this plasmid's Addgene catalogue record.]
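Description:
ITPK1A is a bacterial expression plasmid built on the pNIC28-Bsa4 backbone from the Structural Genomics Consortium, designed for producing recombinant human protein in E. coli for structure determination. It is maintained as a high-copy plasmid under kanamycin selection. The record lists no feature table, so the origin of replication and the promoter are not explicitly stated. However, the listed sequencing primers (T7 forward and T7 terminator) and the depositor's recommendation of a DE3-type expression strain carrying a rare-codon supplement plasmid imply that the insert sits within a T7 promoter/terminator expression cassette driven by T7 RNA polymerase supplied by the host.

The insert is a roughly 1.1 kb fragment of human ITPK1 (inositol-tetrakisphosphate 1-kinase), introduced by ligation-independent cloning. The record warns that it may not be the full open reading frame, which is typical of constructs whose boundaries are trimmed to favour soluble expression and crystallisation. The alternative names include "ITPKB", but the linked gene entry is ITPK1, so this labelling is inconsistent. The mutation field only points to the depositor comments, which give no specific sequence changes. The protein is expressed with an N-terminal hexahistidine tag followed by a TEV protease cleavage site, which allows capture by immobilised metal affinity chromatography and later removal of the tag to yield near-native protein. The construct is associated with a deposited crystal structure of the protein and is suited to preparing purified ITPK1 for structural, biophysical or biochemical studies.
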