>Addgene plasmid #42371 | ITPK1A | depositor partial sequence | sequence record 57204 | ITPK1A sequence 1078 bps
CATATGCACCATCATCATCATCATTCTTCTGGTGTAGATCTGGGTACCGAGAACCTGTACTTCCAATCCA
TG
[960 nt withheld, positions 73-1032]
GGCCAGAGCACAGCCATGTAACAGTAAAGGTGGATACGGATCCGAA
