>Addgene plasmid #42371 | ITPK1A | addgene partial sequence | sequence record 59396 | T7 5'-TAATACGACTCACTATAGGG-3'
ATTCCCTCTAGAAATAATTTTGTTTAACTTTAAGAAGGAGATATACATATGCACCATCATCATCATCATT
CTTCTGGTGTAGATCTGGGTACCGAGAACCTGTACTTCCAATCCATG
[840 nt withheld, positions 118-957]
